>Addgene plasmid #75663 | NEK9 gRNA (BRDN0001146898) | addgene full sequence | sequence record 184320 | Addgene Assembled Sequence
CCCGGGTGCAAAGATGGATAAAGTTTTAAACAGAGAGGAATCTTTGCAGCTAATGGACCTTCTAGGTCTT
GAAAGGAGTGGGAATTGGCTCCGGTGCCCGTCAGTGGGCAGAGCGCACATCGCCCACAGTCCCCGAGAAG
TTGGGGGGAGGGGTCGGCAATTGATCCGGTGCCTAGAGAAGGTGGCGCGGGGTAAACTGGGAAAGTGATG
TCGTGTACTGGCTCCGCCTTTTTCCCGAGGGTGGGGGAGAACCGTATATAAGTGCAGTAGTCGCCGTGAA
CGTTCTTTTTCGCAACGGGTTTGCCGCCAGAACACAGGTAAGTGCCGTGTGTGGTTCCCGCGGGCCTGGC
CTCTTTACGGGTTATGGCCCTTGCGTGCCTTGAATTACTTCCACCTGGCTGCAGTACGTGATTCTTGATC
CCGAGCTTCGGGTTGGAAGTGGGTGGGAGAGTTCGAGGCCTTGCGCTTAAGGAGCCCCTTCGCCTCGTGC
TTGAGTTGAGGCCTGGCCTGGGCGCTGGGGCCGCCGCGTGCGAATCTGGTGGCACCTTCGCGCCTGTCTC
GCTGCTTTCGATAAGTCTCTAGCCATTTAAAATTTTTGATGACCTGCTGCGACGCTTTTTTTCTGGCAAG
ATAGTCTTGTAAATGCGGGCCAAGATCTGCACACTGGTATTTCGGTTTTTGGGGCCGCGGGCGGCGACGG
GGCCCGTGCGTCCCAGCGCACATGTTCGGCGAGGCGGGGCCTGCGAGCGCGGCCACCGAGAATCGGACGG
GGGTAGTCTCAAGCTGGCCGGCCTGCTCTGGTGCCTGGCCTCGCGCCGCCGTGTATCGCCCCGCCCTGGG
CGGCAAGGCTGGCCCGGTCGGCACCAGTTGCGTGAGCGGAAAGATGGCCGCTTCCCGGCCCTGCTGCAGG
GAGCTCAAAATGGAGGACGCGGCGCTCGGGAGAGCGGGCGGGTGAGTCACCCACACAAAGGAAAAGGGCC
TTTCCGTCCTCAGCCGTCGCTTCATGTGACTCCACGGAGTACCGGGCGCCGTCCAGGCACCTCGATTAGT
TCTCGAGCTTTTGGAGTACGTCGTCTTTAGGTTGGGGGGAGGGGTTTTATGCGATGGAGTTTCCCCACAC
TGAGTGGGTGGAGACTGAAGTTAGGCCAGCTTGGCACTTGATGTAATTCTCCTTGGAATTTGCCCTTTTT
GAGTTTGGATCTTGGTTCATTCTCAAGCCTCAGACAGTGGTTCAAAGTTTTTTTCTTCCATTTCAGGTGT
CGTGACGTACGGCCACCATGACCGAGTACAAGCCCACGGTGCGCCTCGCCACCCGCGACGACGTCCCCAG
GGCCGTACGCACCCTCGCCGCCGCGTTCGCCGACTACCCCGCCACGCGCCACACCGTCGATCCGGACCGC
CACATCGAGCGGGTCACCGAGCTGCAAGAACTCTTCCTCACGCGCGTCGGGCTCGACATCGGCAAGGTGT
GGGTCGCGGACGACGGCGCCGCCGTGGCGGTCTGGACCACGCCGGAGAGCGTCGAAGCGGGGGCGGTGTT
CGCCGAGATCGGCCCGCGCATGGCCGAGTTGAGCGGTTCCCGGCTGGCCGCGCAGCAACAGATGGAAGGC
CTCCTGGCGCCGCACCGGCCCAAGGAGCCCGCGTGGTTCCTGGCCACCGTCGGAGTCTCGCCCGACCACC
AGGGCAAGGGTCTGGGCAGCGCCGTCGTGCTCCCCGGAGTGGAGGCGGCCGAGCGCGCCGGGGTGCCCGC
CTTCCTGGAGACCTCCGCGCCCCGCAACCTCCCCTTCTACGAGCGGCTCGGCTTCACCGTCACCGCCGAC
GTCGAGGTGCCCGAAGGACCGCGCACCTGGTGCATGACCCGCAAGCCCGGTGCCTGAACGCGTTAAGTCG
ACAATCAACCTCTGGATTACAAAATTTGTGAAAGATTGACTGGTATTCTTAACTATGTTGCTCCTTTTAC
GCTATGTGGATACGCTGCTTTAATGCCTTTGTATCATGCTATTGCTTCCCGTATGGCTTTCATTTTCTCC
TCCTTGTATAAATCCTGGTTGCTGTCTCTTTATGAGGAGTTGTGGCCCGTTGTCAGGCAACGTGGCGTGG
TGTGCACTGTGTTTGCTGACGCAACCCCCACTGGTTGGGGCATTGCCACCACCTGTCAGCTCCTTTCCGG
GACTTTCGCTTTCCCCCTCCCTATTGCCACGGCGGAACTCATCGCCGCCTGCCTTGCCCGCTGCTGGACA
GGGGCTCGGCTGTTGGGCACTGACAATTCCGTGGTGTTGTCGGGGAAATCATCGTCCTTTCCTTGGCTGC
TCGCCTGTGTTGCCACCTGGATTCTGCGCGGGACGTCCTTCTGCTACGTCCCTTCGGCCCTCAATCCAGC
GGACCTTCCTTCCCGCGGCCTGCTGCCGGCTCTGCGGCCTCTTCCGCGTCTTCGCCTTCGCCCTCAGACG
AGTCGGATCTCCCTTTGGGCCGCCTCCCCGCGTCGACTTTAAGACCAATGACTTACAAGGCAGCTGTAGA
TCTTAGCCACTTTTTAAAAGAAAAGGGGGGACTGGAAGGGCTAATTCACTCCCAACGAAGACAAGATCTG
CTTTTTGCTTGTACTGGGTCTCTCTGGTTAGACCAGATCTGAGCCTGGGAGCTCTCTGGCTAACTAGGGA
ACCCACTGCTTAAGCCTCAATAAAGCTTGCCTTGAGTGCTTCAAGTAGTGTGTGCCCGTCTGTTGTGTGA
CTCTGGTAACTAGAGATCCCTCAGACCCTTTTAGTCAGTGTGGAAAATCTCTAGCAGTACGTATAGTAGT
TCATGTCATCTTATTATTCAGTATTTATAACTTGCAAAGAAATGAATATCAGAGAGTGAGAGGAACTTGT
TTATTGCAGCTTATAATGGTTACAAATAAAGCAATAGCATCACAAATTTCACAAATAAAGCATTTTTTTC
ACTGCATTCTAGTTGTGGTTTGTCCAAACTCATCAATGTATCTTATCATGTCTGGCTCTAGCTATCCCGC
CCCTAACTCCGCCCATCCCGCCCCTAACTCCGCCCAGTTCCGCCCATTCTCCGCCCCATGGCTGACTAAT
TTTTTTTATTTATGCAGAGGCCGAGGCCGCCTCGGCCTCTGAGCTATTCCAGAAGTAGTGAGGAGGCTTT
TTTGGAGGCCTAGGGACGTACCCAATTCGCCCTATAGTGAGTCGTATTACGCGCGCTCACTGGCCGTCGT
TTTACAACGTCGTGACTGGGAAAACCCTGGCGTTACCCAACTTAATCGCCTTGCAGCACATCCCCCTTTC
GCCAGCTGGCGTAATAGCGAAGAGGCCCGCACCGATCGCCCTTCCCAACAGTTGCGCAGCCTGAATGGCG
AATGGG
[124 nt withheld, positions 3367-3490]
C
[91 nt withheld, positions 3492-3582]
A
[49 nt withheld, positions 3584-3632]
CCTTTGACGTTGGAGTCCACGTTCTTT
[37 nt withheld, positions 3660-3696]
ACCCTATCTCGGTCTATTCTTTTGATTTATAAGGGATTTTGCCGATTTCGGCCTATTGGTTAAAAAATGA
GCTGATTTAACAAAAATTTAACGCGAATTTTAACAAAATATTAACGCTTACAATTTAGGTGGCACTTTTC
GGGGAAATGTGCGCGGAACCCCTATTTGTTTATTTTTCTAAATACATTCAAATATGTATCCGCTCATGAG
ACAATAACCCTGATAAATGCTTCAATAATATTGAAAAAGGAAGAGTATGAGTATTCAACATTTCCGTGTC
GCCCTTATTCCCTTTTTTGCGGCATTTTGCCTTCCTGTTTTTGCTCACCCAGAAACGCTGGTGAAAGTAA
AAGATGCTGAAGATCAGTTGGGTGCACGAGTGGGTTACATCGAACTGGATCTCAACAGCGGTAAGATCCT
TGAGAGTTTTCGCCCCGAAGAACGTTTTCCAATGATGAGCACTTTTAAAGTTCTGCTATGTGGCGCGGTA
TTATCCCGTATTGACGCCGGGCAAGAGCAACTCGGTCGCCGCATACACTATTCTCAGAATGACTTGGTTG
AGTACTCACCAGTCACAGAAAAGCATCTTACGGATGGCATGACAGTAAGAGAATTATGCAGTGCTGCCAT
AACCATGAGTGATAACACTGCGGCCAACTTACTTCTGACAACGATCGGAGGACCGAAGGAGCTAACCGCT
TTTTTGCACAACATGGGGGATCATGTAACTCGCCTTGATCGTTGGGAACCGGAGCTGAATGAAGCCATAC
CAAACGACGAGCGTGACACCACGATGCCTGTAGCAATGGCAACAACGTTGCGCAAACTATTAACTGGCGA
ACTACTTACTCTAGCTTCCCGGCAACAATTAATAGACTGGATGGAGGCGGATAAAGTTGCAGGACCACTT
CTGCGCTCGGCCCTTCCGGCTGGCTGGTTTATTGCTGATAAATCTGGAGCCGGTGAGCGTGGGTCTCGCG
GTATCATTGCAGCACTGGGGCCAGATGGTAAGCCCTCCCGTATCGTAGTTATCTACACGACGGGGAGTCA
GGCAACTATGGATGAACGAAATAGACAGATCGCTGAGATAGGTGCCTCACTGATTAAGCATTGGTAACTG
TCAGACCAAGTTTACTCATATATACTTTAGATTGATTTAAAACTTCATTTTTAATTTAAAAGGATCTAGG
TGAAGATCCTTTTTGATAATCTCATGACCAAAATCCCTTAACGTGAGTTTTCGTTCCACTGAGCGTCAGA
CCCCGTAGAAAAGATCAAAGGATCTTCTTGAGATCCTTTTTTTCTGCGCGTAATCTGCTGCTTGCAAACA
AAAAAACCACCGCTACCAGCGGTGGTTTGTTTGCCGGATCAAGAGCTACCAACTCTTTTTCCGAAGGTAA
CTGGCTTCAGCAGAGCGCAGATACCAAATACTGTTCTTCTAGTGTAGCCGTAGTTAGGCCACCACTTCAA
GAACTCTGTAGCACCGCCTACATACCTCGCTCTGCTAATCCTGTTACCAGTGGCTGCTGCCAGTGGCGAT
AAGTCGTGTCTTACCGGGTTGGACTCAAGACGATAGTTACCGGATAAGGCGCAGCGGTCGGGCTGAACGG
GGGGTTCGTGCACACAGCCCAGCTTGGAGCGAACGACCTACACCGAACTGAGATACCTACAGCGTGAGCT
ATGAGAAAGCGCCACGCTTCCCGAAGGGAGAAAGGCGGACAGGTATCCGGTAAGCGGCAGGGTCGGAACA
GGAGAGCGCACGAGGGAGCTTCCAGGGGGAAACGCCTGGTATCTTTATAGTCCTGTCGGGTTTCGCCACC
TCTGACTTGAGCGTCGATTTTTGTGATGCTCGTCAGGGGGGCGGAGCCTATGGAAAAACGCCAGCAACGC
GGCCTTTTTACGGTTCCTGGCCTTTTGCTGGCCTTTTGCTCACATGTTCTTTCCTGCGTTATCCCCTGAT
TCTGTGGATAACCGTATTACCGCCTTTGAGTGAGCTGATACCGCTCGCCGCAGCCGAACGACCGAGCGCA
GCGAGTCAGTGAGCGAGGAAGCGGAAGAGCGCCCAATACGCAAACCGCCTCTCCCCGCGCGTTGGCCGAT
TCATTAATGCAGCTGGCACGACAGGTTTCCCGACTGGAAAGCGGGCAGTGAGCGCAACGCAATTAATGTG
AGTTAGCTCACTCATTAGGCACCCCAGGCTTTACACTTTATGCTTCCGGCTCGTATGTTGTGTGGAATTG
TGAGCGGATAACAATTTCACACAGGAAACAGCTATGACCATGATTACGCCAAGCGCGCAATTAACCCTCA
CTAAAGGGAACAAAAGCTGGAGCTGCAAGCTTAATGTAGTCTTATGCAATACTCTTGTAGTCTTGCAACA
TGGTAACGATGAGTTAGCAACATGCCTTACAAGGAGAGAAAAAGCACCGTGCATGCCGATTGGTGGAAGT
AAGGTGGTACGATCGTGCCTTATTAGGAAGGCAACAGACGGGTCTGACATGGATTGGACGAACCACTGAA
TTGCCGCATTGCAGAGATATTGTATTTAAGTGCCTAGCTCGATACATAAACGGGTCTCTCTGGTTAGACC
AGATCTGAGCCTGGGAGCTCTCTGGCTAACTAGGGAACCCACTGCTTAAGCCTCAATAAAGCTTGCCTTG
AGTGCTTCAAGTAGTGTGTGCCCGTCTGTTGTGTGACTCTGGTAACTAGAGATCCCTCAGACCCTTTTAG
TCAGTGTGGAAAATCTCTAGCAGTGGCGCCCGAACAGGGACTTGAAAGCGAAAGGGAAACCAGAGGAGCT
CTCTCGACGCAGGACTCGGCTTGCTGAAGCGCGCACGGCAAGAGGCGAGGGGCGGCGACTGGTGAGTACG
CCAAAAATTTTGACTAGCGGAGGCTAGAAGGAGAGAGATGGGTGCGAGAGCGTCAGTATTAAGCGGGGGA
GAATTAGATCGCGATGGGAAAAAATTCGGTTAAGGCCAGGGGGAAAGAAAAAATATAAATTAAAACATAT
AGTATGGGCAAGCAGGGAGCTAGAACGATTCGCAGTTAATCCTGGCCTGTTAGAAACATCAGAAGGCTGT
AGACAAATACTGGGACAGCTACAACCATCCCTTCAGACAGGATCAGAAGAACTTAGATCATTATATAATA
CAGTAGCAACCCTCTATTGTGTGCATCAAAGGATAGAGATAAAAGACACCAAGGAAGCTTTAGACAAGAT
AGAGGAAGAGCAAAACAAAAGTAAGACCACCGCACAGCAAGCGGCCGCTGATCTTCAGACCTGGAGGAGG
AGATATGAGGGACAATTGGAGAAGTGAATTATATAAATATAAAGTAGTAAAAATTGAACCATTAGGAGTA
GCACCCACCAAGGCAAAGAGAAGAGTGGTGCAGAGAGAAAAAAGAGCAGTGGGAATAGGAGCTTTGTTCC
TTGGGTTCTTGGGAGCAGCAGGAAGCACTATGGGCGCAGCGTCAATGACGCTGACGGTACAGGCCAGACA
ATTATTGTCTGGTATAGTGCAGCAGCAGAACAATTTGCTGAGGGCTATTGAGGCGCAACAGCATCTGTTG
CAACTCACAGTCTGGGGCATCAAGCAGCTCCAGGCAAGAATCCTGGCTGTGGAAAGATACCTAAAGGATC
AACAGCTCCTGGGGATTTGGGGTTGCTCTGGAAAACTCATTTGCACCACTGCTGTGCCTTGGAATGCTAG
TTGGAGTAATAAATCTCTGGAACAGATTTGGAATCACACGACCTGGATGGAGTGGGACAGAGAAATTAAC
AATTACACAAGCTTAATACACTCCTTAATTGAAGAATCGCAAAACCAGCAAGAAAAGAATGAACAAGAAT
TATTGGAATTAGATAAATGGGCAAGTTTGTGGAATTGGTTTAACATAACAAATTGGCTGTGGTATATAAA
ATTATTCATAATGATAGTAGGAGGCTTGGTAGGTTTAAGAATAGTTTTTGCTGTACTTTCTATAGTGAAT
AGAGTTAGGCAGGGATATTCACCATTATCGTTTCAGACCCACCTCCCAACCCCGAGGGGACCCAGAGAGG
GCCTATTTCCCATGATTCCTTCATATTTGCATATACGATACAAGGCTGTTAGAGAGATAATTAGAATTAA
TTTGACTGTAAACACAAAGATATTAGTACAAAATACGTGACGTAGAAAGTAATAATTTCTTGGGTAGTTT
GCAGTTTTAAAATTATGTTTTAAAATGGACTATCATATGCTTACCGTAACTTGAAAGTATTTCGATTTCT
TGGCTTTATATATCTTGTGGAAAGGACGAAACACCGGCTATCCGTCAGGTGTCATGGTTTTAGAGCTAGA
AATAGCAAGTTAAAATAAGGCTAGTCCGTTATCAACTTGAAAAAGTGGCACCGAGTCGGTGCTTTTTTAA
GCTTGGCGTAACTAGATCTTGAGACAAATGGCAGTATTCATCCACAATTTTAAAAGAAAAGGGGGGATTG
GGGGGTACAGTGCAGGGGAAAGAATAGTAGACATAATAGCAACAGACATACAAACTAAAGAATTACAAAA
ACAAATTACAAAAATTCAAAATTTTCGGGTTTATTACAGGGACAGCAGAGATCCACTTTGGCGCCGGCTC
GAGGGGG
Features (pLannotate 1.2.2; 29 found; start..end, strand, type, name):
     14..80      +  CDS            small t antigen (fragment): SV40 (simian virus 40) small t antigen
    106..317     +  promoter       EF-1α core promoter: core promoter for human elongation factor EF-1α
    318..1256    +  intron         EF-1α intron A: intron upstream of the start codon of human EF-1α
   1278..1877    +  CDS            PuroR (fragment): puromycin N-acetyltransferase; pac from Streptomyces; confers resistance to puromycin
   1893..2481    +  misc_feature   WPRE: woodchuck hepatitis virus posttranscriptional regulatory element
   2532..2551    +  misc_feature   cPPT/CTS (fragment): central polypurine tract and central termination sequence of HIV-1
   2553..2786    +  LTR            3' LTR (ΔU3): self-inactivating 3' long terminal repeat (LTR) from HIV-1
   2864..2985    +  polyA_signal   SV40 poly(A) signal: SV40 polyadenylation signal
   3025..3160    +  rep_origin     SV40 ori: SV40 origin of replication
   3181..3199    -  promoter       T7 promoter: promoter for bacteriophage T7 RNA polymerase
   3207..3362    +  CDS            lacZα (fragment): LacZα fragment of β-galactosidase; lacZ fragment
   3367..3795    +  rep_origin     f1 ori (sequence partly withheld): f1 bacteriophage origin of replication; arrow indicates direction of (+) strand synthesis
   3848..3952    +  promoter       AmpR promoter: bla
   3953..4813    +  CDS            AmpR: β-lactamase; bla; confers resistance to ampicillin, carbenicillin, and related antibiotics
   4984..5572    +  rep_origin     ori: high-copy-number ColE1/pMB1/pBR322/pUC origin of replication
   5755..5847    +  CDS            lacI (fragment): lac repressor; lacI; The lac repressor binds to the lac operator to inhibit transcription in E. coli. This inhibition can be relieved by adding lactose or isopropyl-β-D-thiogalactopyranoside (IPTG).
   5860..5881    +  protein_bind   CAP binding site: CAP binding activates transcription in the presence of cAMP. E. coli catabolite activator protein
   5896..5926    +  promoter       lac promoter: promoter for the E. coli lac operon
   5934..5950    +  protein_bind   lac operator: The lac repressor binds to the lac operator to inhibit transcription in E. coli. This inhibition can be relieved by adding lactose or isopropyl-β-D-thiogalactopyranoside (IPTG). lac repressor encoded by lacI
   5995..6013    +  promoter       T3 promoter: promoter for bacteriophage T3 RNA polymerase
   6041..6267    +  promoter       RSV promoter: Rous sarcoma virus enhancer/promoter
   6268..6448    +  LTR            5' LTR (truncated): truncated 5' long terminal repeat (LTR) from HIV-1
   6495..6620    +  misc_feature   HIV-1 Ψ: packaging signal of human immunodeficiency virus type 1
   6604..6967    +  CDS            HIV-1 gag (fragment): gag protein from human immunodeficiency virus 1; gag
   7113..7346    +  misc_feature   RRE: The Rev response element (RRE) of HIV-1 allows for Rev-dependent mRNA export from the nucleus to the cytoplasm.
   7723..7749    +  CDS            Rev (fragment): human immunodeficiency virus 1 (HIV-1) Rev protein; rev; enhances nuclear export of unspliced and incompletely spliced viral mRNAs
   7753..7993    +  promoter       U6 promoter: RNA polymerase III promoter for human U6 snRNA
   8023..8098    +  misc_RNA       gRNA scaffold: guide RNA scaffold for the Streptococcus pyogenes CRISPR/Cas9 system
   8154..8271    +  misc_feature   cPPT/CTS: central polypurine tract and central termination sequence of HIV-1
