[The description below was written by a language model from this plasmid's Addgene catalogue record and pLannotate feature annotations shown in this document.]
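Description:
NEK9 gRNA (BRDN0001146898) is a third-generation lentiviral CRISPR guide plasmid built on the lentiGuide-Puro backbone and designed to knock out human NEK9, a NIMA-related kinase. The assembled sequence is 8,323 nt. In bacteria it is maintained as a high-copy plasmid through a ColE1/pUC-type origin and selected with ampicillin via the β-lactamase gene. An f1 origin, an SV40 origin, T7 and T3 promoters, and remnants of lac sequences are also annotated as carry-over from the backbone.

The lentiviral transfer cassette begins with an RSV promoter fused to a truncated HIV-1 5' LTR, which makes genomic RNA production Tat-independent. This is followed by the Ψ packaging signal, a partial gag fragment, and the RRE for Rev-dependent nuclear export. It ends in a ΔU3 self-inactivating 3' LTR with a downstream SV40 polyadenylation signal. Between the LTRs, a human U6 RNA polymerase III promoter drives the NEK9-specific spacer joined to the Streptococcus pyogenes Cas9 guide RNA scaffold. Next comes a cPPT/CTS element that aids nuclear import of the provirus. An EF-1α core promoter with its intron A then expresses puromycin N-acetyltransferase, with a WPRE enhancing transcript expression, so transduced mammalian cells can be selected with puromycin.

The plasmid does not encode Cas9, so it must be used in cells that already express Cas9 or together with a separate Cas9 lentivirus such as lentiCas9-Blast. The guide was designed against the NEK9 reference transcript and belongs to a human kinome gRNA collection produced with optimized sgRNA design rules. It is suited to individual gene knockout or follow-up of pooled screen results.
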