Addgene plasmid #75663: NEK9 gRNA (BRDN0001146898)
Purpose: 3rd generation lentiviral gRNA plasmid targeting human NEK9
Depositing lab: John Doench & David Root. Depositing organization: Broad Institute. Publication: Optimized sgRNA design to maximize activity and minimize off-target effects of CRISPR-Cas9. Doench JG, Fusi N, Sullender M, Hegde M, Vaimberg EW, Donovan KF, Smith I, Tothova Z, Wilen C, Orchard R, Virgin HW, Listgarten J, Root DE. Nat Biotechnol. 2016 Jan 18. doi: 10.1038/nbt.3437. PubMed 26780180.
Backbone
  Vector backbone: lentiGuide-Puro
  Backbone manufacturer: Zhang Lab (Addgene plasmid # 52963)
  Vector type: Mammalian Expression, Lentiviral, CRISPR
  Selectable markers: Puromycin
Growth in bacteria
  Bacterial resistance: Ampicillin, 100 μg/mL
  Growth temperature: 37°C
  Growth strain: DH5alpha
  Copy number: High Copy
Gene/Insert
  Gene/Insert name: NEK9 (alt names: NEK9; NM_033116.4)
  gRNA/shRNA sequence: GCTATCCGTCAGGTGTCATG
  Species: H. sapiens (human)
  Entrez Gene: NEK9 (a.k.a. APUG, LCCS10, NC, NERCC, NERCC1)
  Promoter: hU6
  Cloning method: Unknown
  Sequencing primers: 5′ U6-F; 3′ pS2-R
Terms and licenses: Academic/Nonprofit Terms; Industry Terms: Not Available to Industry
Depositor comments: The gRNA was designed to target the following Genbank reference sequence(s): NM_033116.4. Note that this plasmid does NOT contain Cas9. It should be used in conjunction with lentiCas9-Blast (Addgene #52962) or otherwise with cell lines already expressing Cas9. Browse the full kinome gRNA library at http://www.addgene.org/pooled-library/broadgpp-human-kinome/ or visit http://www.broadinstitute.org/rnai/public/ for detailed protocols and information.
How to cite: NEK9 gRNA (BRDN0001146898) was a gift from John Doench & David Root (Addgene plasmid # 75663 ; http://n2t.net/addgene:75663 ; RRID:Addgene_75663)
