>Addgene plasmid #75663 | NEK9 gRNA (BRDN0001146898) | depositor partial sequence | sequence record 143123 | Target Sequence
GCTATCCGTCAGGTGTCATG
