>Addgene plasmid #75663 | NEK9 gRNA (BRDN0001146898) | addgene partial sequence | sequence record 184319 | hU6-F
CGTGACGTAGAAAGTAATAATTTCTTGGGTAGTTTGCAGTTTTAAAATTATGTTTTAAAATGGACTATCA
TATGCTTACCGTAACTTGAAAGTATTTCGATTTCTTGGCTTTATATATCTTGTGGAAAGGACGAAACACC
GGCTATCCGTCAGGTGTCATGGTTTTAGAGCTAGAAATAGCAAGTTAAAATAAGGCTAGTCCGTTATCAA
CTTGAAAAAGTGGCACCGAGTCGGTGCTTTTTTAAGCTTGGCGTAACTAGATCTTGAGACAAATGGCAGT
ATTCATCCACAATTTTAAAAGAAAAGGGGGGATTGGGGGGTACAGTGCAGGGGAAAGAATAGTAGACATA
ATAGCAACAGACATACAAACTAAAGAATTACAAAAACAAATTACAAAAATTCAAAATTTTCGGGTTTATT
ACAGGGACAGCAGAGATCCACTTTGGCGCCGGCTCGAGGGGGCCCGGGTGCAAAGATGGATAAAGTTTTA
AACAGAGAGGAATCTTTGCAGCTAATGGACCTTCTAGGTCTTGAAAGGAGTGGGAATTGGCTCCGGTGCC
CGTCAGTGGG
